Addgene plasmid #245878: pYPQ133B-TLS-CsALSgR1.2
Purpose: Golden gate entry vector carrying the 2nd gRNA for base editing in Carrizo citrange ALS gene along with TLS mobile RNA sequence
Depositing lab: Yiping Qi. Depositing organization: University of Maryland, College Park. Publication: Transgene-free genome editing in citrus and poplar trees using positive and negative selection markers. Rocha DC, Omoregbee MO, Contiliani DF, Mandlik R, Li G, Mascoveto J, Coleman G, Culver JN, Leal DR, de Souza AA, Qi Y. Plant Cell Rep. 2025 Oct 22;44(11):244. doi: 10.1007/s00299-025-03627-2. PubMed 41123679.
Backbone
  Vector backbone: pHD1
  Backbone manufacturer: Cermak et al. 2011
  Total vector size (bp): 3661
  Modifications to backbone: Insertion of TLS2 mobile RNA sequence
  Vector type: Plant Expression, CRISPR ; Golden Gate entry vector
Growth in bacteria
  Bacterial resistance: Tetracycline, 10 μg/mL
  Growth temperature: 37°C
  Growth strain: DH5alpha
  Copy number: High Copy
Gene/Insert
  Gene/Insert name: CsALSgR1.2
  gRNA/shRNA sequence: caggtcccgcggaggatgat
  Promoter: AtU3
  Cloning method: Restriction Enzyme; 5′ cloning site Esp3I (destroyed during cloning); 3′ cloning site Esp3I (destroyed during cloning)
  Sequencing primers: 5′ tctgatgttacattgcacaaga
Terms and licenses: Academic/Nonprofit Terms; Industry Terms: Not Available to Industry
Depositor comments: The Addgene NGS sequence differs from the reference sequence attached: it is missing a section of backbone, but the depositor has confirmed this does not affect plasmid function.
How to cite: pYPQ133B-TLS-CsALSgR1.2 was a gift from Yiping Qi (Addgene plasmid # 245878 ; http://n2t.net/addgene:245878 ; RRID:Addgene_245878)
