[The description below was written by a language model from this plasmid's Addgene catalogue record and pLannotate feature annotations shown in this document.]
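Description:
pYPQ133B-TLS-CsALSgR1.2 is a small Golden Gate entry vector for plant CRISPR work, built on the pHD1 backbone. It is maintained in E. coli from a high-copy ColE1/pUC-type origin and selected with tetracycline, through a TcR efflux protein gene driven by its own tet promoter. The annotation also picks up a short, non-functional kanamycin resistance fragment and a T7 promoter, which appear to be backbone remnants rather than working parts of the payload.

The payload is a single guide RNA expression unit. A spacer called CsALSgR1.2, which targets the acetolactate synthase (ALS) gene of Carrizo citrange, was inserted at Esp3I sites that were destroyed during cloning. It sits upstream of the Streptococcus pyogenes Cas9 gRNA scaffold and, according to the catalogue entry, is transcribed from the AtU3 promoter, a small-RNA promoter of the type commonly used for guide expression in plants. The backbone was further modified with a TLS2 (tRNA-like sequence) mobile RNA element, a motif intended to make the guide transcript mobile within the plant. Neither the AtU3 promoter nor the TLS element was detected by the automated annotation, so their positions are not recorded.

The plasmid carries the second guide position in a multi-guide Golden Gate assembly, from which guide cassettes are combined for base editing of ALS. The associated work concerns transgene-free genome editing in citrus and poplar using positive and negative selection markers. The sequenced record is 3,029 nt against a listed size of 3,661 bp. The depositor notes that a section of backbone is missing and that this does not affect function.
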