Features (pLannotate 1.2.2; 6 found; start..end, strand, type, name):
     31..59      +  promoter       tet promoter: E. coli promoter for tetracycline efflux protein gene
    107..1297    +  CDS            TcR: tetracycline efflux protein; tet; confers resistance to tetracycline
   1395..1469    +  CDS            KanR (fragment): aminoglycoside phosphotransferase; aphA-3; confers resistance to kanamycin
   1472..1490    -  promoter       T7 promoter: promoter for bacteriophage T7 RNA polymerase
   1947..2022    +  misc_RNA       gRNA scaffold: guide RNA scaffold for the Streptococcus pyogenes CRISPR/Cas9 system
   2345..2933    +  rep_origin     ori: high-copy-number ColE1/pMB1/pBR322/pUC origin of replication
>Addgene plasmid #245878 | pYPQ133B-TLS-CsALSgR1.2 | addgene full sequence | sequence record 498052 | Addgene NGS Result
GCAGGAAAGAACATGAATTAATTCTCATGTTTGACAGCTTATCATCGATTAGCTTTAATGCGGTAGTTTA
TCACAGTTAAATTGCTAACGCAGTCAGGCACCGTGTATGAAATCTAACAATGCGCTCATCGTCATCCTCG
GCACCGTCACCCTGGATGCTGTAGGCATAGGCTTGGTTATGCCGGTACTGCCGGGCCTCTTGCGGGATAT
CGTCCATTCCGACAGCATCGCCAGTCACTATGGCGTGCTGCTAGCGCTATATGCGTTGATGCAATTTCTA
TGCGCACCCGTTCTCGGAGCACTGTCCGACCGCTTTGGCCGCCGCCCAGTCCTGCTCGCTTCGCTACTTG
GAGCCACTATCGACTACGCGATCATGGCGACCACACCCGTCCTGTGGATTCTCTACGCCGGACGCATCGT
GGCCGGCATCACCGGCGCCACAGGTGCGGTTGCTGGCGCCTATATCGCCGACATCACCGATGGGGAAGAT
CGGGCTCGCCACTTCGGGCTCATGAGCGCTTGTTTCGGCGTGGGTATGGTGGCAGGCCCCGTGGCCGGGG
GACTGTTGGGCGCCATCTCCTTACATGCACCATTCCTTGCGGCGGCGGTGCTCAACGGCCTCAACCTACT
ACTGGGCTGCTTCCTAATGCAGGAGTCGCATAAGGGAGAGCGCCGACCCATGCCCTTGAGAGCCTTCAAC
CCAGTCAGCTCCTTCCGGTGGGCGCGGGGCATGACTATCGTCGCCGCACTTATGACTGTCTTCTTTATCA
TGCAACTCGTAGGACAGGTGCCGGCAGCGCTCTGGGTCATTTTCGGCGAGGACCGCTTTCGCTGGAGCGC
GACGATGATCGGCCTGTCGCTTGCGGTATTCGGAATCTTGCACGCCCTCGCTCAAGCCTTCGTCACTGGT
CCCGCCACCAAACGTTTCGGCGAGAAGCAGGCCATTATCGCCGGCATGGCGGCCGACGCGCTGGGCTACG
TCTTGCTGGCGTTCGCGACGCGAGGCTGGATGGCCTTCCCCATTATGATTCTTCTCGCTTCCGGCGGCAT
CGGGATGCCCGCGTTGCAGGCCATGCTGTCCAGGCAGGTAGATGACGACCATCAGGGACAGCTTCAAGGA
TCGCTCGCGGCTCTTACCAGCCTAACTTCGATCATTGGACCGCTGATCGTCACGGCGATTTATGCCGCCT
CGGCGAGCACATGGAACGGGTTGGCATGGATTGTAGGCGCCGCCCTATACCTTGTCTGCCTCCCCGCGTT
GCGTCGCGGTGCATGGAGCCGGGCCACCTCGACCTGAATGGAAGCCGGCGGCACCTCGCTAACGGATTCA
CCACTCCAAGAATTGGAGCCAATCAATTCTTGCGGAGAACTGTGAATGCGCAAACCAACCCTTGATCGGG
GAAGAACAGTATGTCGAGCTATTTTTTGACTTACTGGGGATCAAGCCTGATTGGGAGAAAATAAAATATC
CCCTATAGTGAGTCGTATTACATGGTCATAGCTGTTTCCTGGCAGCTCTGGCCCGTGTCTCAAAATCTCT
GATGTTACATTGCACAAGATAAAAATATATCATCATGCCTCCTCTAGAGGTCTCAGGACTTTACTTTAAA
TTTTTCTTATGGCTCAGCCTGTGATGGATAACTGAATCAAACAAATGGCGTCTGGGTTTAAGAACATCTG
TTTTGGCTATGTTGGACGAAACAAGTGAACTTTTAGGATCAACTTCCGTTTATATACGGAGCTTATATCG
AGCAATAAGATAAGTGGGCTTTTTATGTAATTTAATGGGCTATCGTCCATATATTCACTAATACCCATGC
CCAGTACCCATGTATGCGTTTCATATAAGCTCCTAATTTCTCCCACATCGCTCAAATCTAAACAAATCTT
GTTGTATATATAACACTGAGGGAGCACCATTGGTCACAGGTCCCGCGGAGGATGATGTTTTAGAGCTAGA
AATAGCAAGTTAAAATAAGGCTAGTCCGTTATCAACTTGAAAAAGTGGCACCGAGTCGGTGCATTATCAG
AGTGGTGGTGGGCCCATAACCCACAGGTCCGCTCTGATTCCCTTTCCTTTTTTCTTTTTTTTGCCATAAA
CTTAAATTTGTATATCGATCATTGTAGATATTGAAAACCTAGAACAAACCAACATCCATGTGAATGTCTT
TCATGACTGATTTAGAGATAATTCTTGAATTTTGGAACTAGAATCTATAATGAGCCTAAATTAAAACATT
GTGCCAGGGAGACCCTCGAGCCACCCATGACCAAAATCCCTTAACGTGAGTTACGCGTCGTTCCACTGAG
CGTCAGACCCCGTAGAAAAGATCAAAGGATCTTCTTGAGATCCTTTTTTTCTGCGCGTAATCTGCTGCTT
GCAAACAAAAAAACCACCGCTACCAGCGGTGGTTTGTTTGCCGGATCAAGAGCTACCAACTCTTTTTCCG
AAGGTAACTGGCTTCAGCAGAGCGCAGATACCAAATACTGTTCTTCTAGTGTAGCCGTAGTTAGGCCACC
ACTTCAAGAACTCTGTAGCACCGCCTACATACCTCGCTCTGCTAATCCTGTTACCAGTGGCTGCTGCCAG
TGGCGATAAGTCGTGTCTTACCGGGTTGGACTCAAGACGATAGTTACCGGATAAGGCGCAGCGGTCGGGC
TGAACGGGGGGTTCGTGCACACAGCCCAGCTTGGAGCGAACGACCTACACCGAACTGAGATACCTACAGC
GTGAGCTATGAGAAAGCGCCACGCTTCCCGAAGGGAGAAAGGCGGACAGGTATCCGGTAAGCGGCAGGGT
CGGAACAGGAGAGCGCACGAGGGAGCTTCCAGGGGGAAACGCCTGGTATCTTTATAGTCCTGTCGGGTTT
CGCCACCTCTGACTTGAGCGTCGATTTTTGTGATGCTCGTCAGGGGGGCGGAGCCTATGGAAAAACGCCA
GCAACGCGGCCTTTTTACGGTTCCTGGCCTTTTGCTGGCCTTTTGCTCACATGTTCTTTCCTGCGTTATC
CCCTGATTCTGTGGATAAC
